Addgene plasmid #105527: pGEMHE-NLS-mEGFP
Purpose: T7 promotor drives in vitro mRNA transcription of a mEGFP with a nuclear localisation signal
Depositing lab: Melina Schuh. Depositing organization: MRC Laboratory of Molecular Biology. Publication: A Method for the Acute and Rapid Degradation of Endogenous Proteins. Clift D, McEwan WA, Labzin LI, Konieczny V, Mogessie B, James LC, Schuh M. Cell. 2017 Nov 13. pii: S0092-8674(17)31255-2. doi: 10.1016/j.cell.2017.10.033. PubMed 29153837.
Backbone
  Vector backbone: pGEMHE
  Backbone size w/o insert (bp): 3819
  Total vector size (bp): 3898
  Vector type: in vitro Transcription
Growth in bacteria
  Bacterial resistance: Ampicillin, 100 μg/mL
  Growth temperature: 37°C
  Growth strain: DH5alpha
  Copy number: High Copy
Gene/Insert
  Gene/Insert name: Nucleoplasmin
  Insert size (bp): 69
  Mutation: NLS of nucleoplasmin (encoding amino acids KRPAATKKAGQAKKKKL)
  Promoter: T7
  Tag / fusion protein: mEGFP (C terminal on backbone)
  Cloning method: Restriction Enzyme; 5′ cloning site NheI (not destroyed); 3′ cloning site AgeI (not destroyed)
  Sequencing primers: 5′ AAGGCGATTAAGTTGGGTAACG; 3′ CGTCGCCGTCCAGCTCGACCAG
Terms and licenses: Academic/Nonprofit Terms; Industry Terms: Not Available to Industry
How to cite: pGEMHE-NLS-mEGFP was a gift from Melina Schuh (Addgene plasmid # 105527 ; http://n2t.net/addgene:105527 ; RRID:Addgene_105527)
