[The description below was written by a language model from this plasmid's Addgene catalogue record.]
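Description:
pGEMHE-NLS-mEGFP is an in vitro transcription plasmid built on the pGEMHE backbone, with a total size of about 3.9 kb. It is maintained in E. coli as a high-copy plasmid under ampicillin selection. The record does not name the origin of replication, and no feature table is provided, so other backbone elements cannot be confirmed from the information given. The vector is not designed for direct expression in cells. It serves as a template from which a T7 promoter drives synthesis of mRNA by T7 RNA polymerase in vitro.

The insert is a short (69 bp) fragment encoding the nuclear localisation signal of nucleoplasmin, a classic bipartite NLS made of two clusters of basic residues separated by a spacer. It was cloned between NheI and AgeI sites, both of which are retained. This places it upstream of, and in frame with, a monomeric EGFP coding sequence already present on the backbone, so mEGFP forms the C-terminal part of the fusion. The species of origin of the nucleoplasmin sequence is not stated.

The translated product is a green fluorescent protein that is imported into the nucleus. mRNA transcribed from this plasmid would typically be introduced into cells to produce a nuclear-targeted fluorescent reporter. The plasmid was deposited with a study describing a method for acute, rapid degradation of endogenous proteins. The record does not specify what role NLS-mEGFP played in that work, though a nuclear GFP could plausibly serve as a localised marker or test substrate.
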