>Addgene plasmid #105527 | pGEMHE-NLS-mEGFP | addgene partial sequence | sequence record 205158 | Addgene Partial NGS Result
CCCCCCCCCCTGCAGGCGCGCCGCCGGCGATTTAAATTAATTAATCTAGCTTGAGTATTCTATAGTGTCA
CCTAAATAGCTTGGCGTAATCATGGTCATAGCTGTTTCCTGTGTGAAATTGTTATCCGCTCACAATTCCA
CACAACATACGAGCCGGAAGCATAAAGTGTAAAGCCTGGGGTGCCTAATGAGTGAGCTAACTCACATTAA
TTGCGTTGCGCTCACTGCCCGCTTTCCAGTCGGGAAACCTGTCGTGCCAGCTGCATTAATGAATCGGCCA
ACGCGCGGGGAGAGGCGGTTTGCGTATTGGGCGCTCTTCCGCTTCCTCGCTCACTGACTCGCTGCGCTCG
GTCGTTCGGCTGCGGCGAGCGGTATCAGCTCACTCAAAGGCGGTAATACGGTTATCCACAGAATCAGGGG
ATAACGCAGGAAAGAACATGTGAGCAAAAGGCCAGCAAAAGGCCAGGAACCGTAAAAAGGCCGCGTTGCT
GGCGTTTTTCCATAGGCTCCGCCCCCCTGACGAGCATCACAAAAATCGACGCTCAAGTCAGAGGTGGCGA
AACCCGACAGGACTATAAAGATACCAGGCGTTTCCCCCTGGAAGCTCCCTCGTGCGCTCTCCTGTTCCGA
CCCTGCCGCTTACCGGATACCTGTCCGCCTTTCTCCCTTCGGGAAGCGTGGCGCTTTCTCATAGCTCACG
CTGTAGGTATCTCAGTTCGGTGTAGGTCGTTCGCTCCAAGCTGGGCTGTGTGCACGAACCCCCCGTTCAG
CCCGACCGCTGCGCCTTATCCGGTAACTATCGTCTTGAGTCCAACCCGGTAAGACACGACTTATCGCCAC
TGGCAGCAGCCACTGGTAACAGGATTAGCAGAGCGAGGTATGTAGGCGGTGCTACAGAGTTCTTGAAGTG
GTGGCCTAACTACGGCTACACTAGAAGAACAGTATTTGGTATCTGCGCTCTGCTGAAGCCAGTTACCTTC
GGAAAAAGAGTTGGTAGCTCTTGATCCGGCAAACAAACCACCGCTGGTAGCGGTGGTTTTTTTGTTTGCA
AGCAGCAGATTACGCGCAGAAAAAAAGGATCTCAAGAAGATCCTTTGATCTTTTCTACGGGGTCTGACGC
TCAGTGGAACGAAAACTCACGTTAAGGGATTTTGGTCATGAGATTATCAAAAAGGATCTTCACCTAGATC
CTTTTAAATTAAAAATGAAGTTTTAAATCAATCTAAAGTATATATGAGTAAACTTGGTCTGACAGTTACC
AATGCTTAATCAGTGAGGCACCTATCTCAGCGATCTGTCTATTTCGTTCATCCATAGTTGCCTGACTCCC
CGTCGTGTAGATAACTACGATACGGGAGGGCTTACCATCTGGCCCCAGTGCTGCAATGATACCGCGAGAC
CCACGCTCACCGGCTCCAGATTTATCAGCAATAAACCAGCCAGCCGGAAGGGCCGAGCGCAGAAGTGGTC
CTGCAACTTTATCCGCCTCCATCCAGTCTATTAATTGTTGCCGGGAAGCTAGAGTAAGTAGTTCGCCAGT
TAATAGTTTGCGCAACGTTGTTGCCATTGCTACAGGCATCGTGGTGTCACGCTCGTCGTTTGGTATGGCT
TCATTCAGCTCCGGTTCCCAACGATCAAGGCGAGTTACATGATCCCCCATGTTGTGCAAAAAAGCGGTTA
GCTCCTTCGGTCCTCCGATCGTTGTCAGAAGTAAGTTGGCCGCAGTGTTATCACTCATGGTTATGGCAGC
ACTGCATAATTCTCTTACTGTCATGCCATCCGTAAGATGCTTTTCTGTGACTGGTGAGTACTCAACCAAG
TCATTCTGAGAATAGTGTATGCGGCGACCGAGTTGCTCTTGCCCGGCGTCAATACGGGATAATACCGCGC
CACATAGCAGAACTTTAAAAGTGCTCATCATTGGAAAACGTTCTTCGGGGCGAAAACTCTCAAGGATCTT
ACCGCTGTTGAGATCCAGTTCGATGTAACCCACTCGTGCACCCAACTGATCTTCAGCATCTTTTACTTTC
ACCAGCGTTTCTGGGTGAGCAAAAACAGGAAGGCAAAATGCCGCAAAAAAGGGAATAAGGGCGACACGGA
AATGTTGAATACTCATACTCTTCCTTTTTCAATATTATTGAAGCATTTATCAGGGTTATTGTCTCATGAG
CGGATACATATTTGAATGTATTTAGAAAAATAAACAAATAGGGGTTCCGCGCACATTTCCCCGAAAAGTG
CCACCTGACGTCTAAGAAACCATTATTATCATGACATTAACCTATAAAAATAGGCGTATCACGAGGCCCT
TTCGTCTCGCGCGTTTCGGTGATGACGGTGAAAACCTCTGACACATGCAGCTCCCGGAGACGGTCACAGC
TTGTCTGTAAGCGGATGCCGGGAGCAGACAAGCCCGTCAGGGCGCGTCAGCGGGTGTTGGCGGGTGTCGG
GGCTGGCTTAACTATGCGGCATCAGAGCAGATTGTACTGAGAGTGCACCATATGCGGTGTGAAATACCGC
ACAGATGCGTAAGGAGAAAATACCGCATCAGGCGCCATTCGCCATTCAGGCTGCGCAACTGTTGGGAAGG
GCGATCGGTGCGGGCCTCTTCGCTATTACGCCAGCTGGCGAAAGGGGGATGTGCTGCAAGGCGATTAAGT
TGGGTAACGCCAGGGTTTTCCCAGTCACGACGTTGTAAAACGACGGCCAGTGAATTGTAATACGACTCAC
TATAGGGCGAATTAATTCGAGCTCGGTACCCAGCTTGCTTGTTCTTTTTGCAGAAGCTCAGAATAAACGC
TCAACTTTGGCAGATCAATTCCCCGGTGCTAGCATGAAGCGGCCCGCTGCTACTAAGAAGGCTGGTCAGG
CTAAGAAGAAGAAGCTTCCACCGGTCGCCACCATGGTGAGCAAGGGCGAGGAGCTGTTCACCGGGGTGGT
GCCCATCCTGGTCGAGCTGGACGGCGACGTAAACGGCCACAAGTTCAGCGTGTCCGGCGAGGGCGAGGGC
GATGCCACCTACGGCAAGCTGACCCTGAAGTTCATCTGCACCACCGGCAAGCTGCCCGTGCCCTGGCCCA
CCCTCGTGACCACCCTGACCTACGGCGTGCAGTGCTTCAGCCGCTACCCCGACCACATGAAGCAGCACGA
CTTCTTCAAGTCCGCCATGCCCGAAGGCTACGTCCAGGAGCGCACCATCTTCTTCAAGGACGACGGCAAC
TACAAGACCCGCGCCGAGGTGAAGTTCGAGGGCGACACCCTGGTGAACCGCATCGAGCTGAAGGGCATCG
ACTTCAAGGAGGACGGCAACATCCTGGGGCACAAGCTGGAGTACAACTACAACAGCCACAACGTCTATAT
CATGGCCGACAAGCAGAAGAACGGCATCAAGGTGAACTTCAAGATCCGCCACAACATCGAGGACGGCAGC
GTGCAGCTCGCCGACCACTACCAGCAGAACACCCCCATCGGCGACGGCCCCGTGCTGCTGCCCGACAACC
ACTACCTGAGCACCCAGTCCGCCCTGAGCAAAGACCCCAACGAGAAGCGCGATCACATGGTCCTTAAGGA
GTTCGTGACCGCCGCCGGGATCACTCTCGGCATGGACGAGCTGTACAAGTACTCAGATCTCGAGCTCAAG
CTTCGAATTCTGCAGTCGACGGCCCGGGATCCTGTACAAGTAAAGCGGCCGCTCTAGATAAATGATAGCT
TGATCTGGTTACCACTAAACCAGCCTCAAGAACACCCGAATGGAGTCTCTAAGCTACATAATACCAACTT
ACACTTTACAAAATGTTGTCCCCCAAAATGTAGCCATTCGTATCTGCTCCTAATAAAAAGAAAGTTTCTT
CACATT
